Addgene plasmid #103537: LSB-hsa-miR-452-3p
Purpose: Used to sense miRNA activity using fluorescence based tools. hsa-miR-452-3p target in 3' UTR of of mKate. miRNA activity can be measured by the repression of mKate2 relative to EBFP2 fluorescent proteins . Plasmid is inherently unstable; please see Depositor Comments
Depositing lab: Ron Weiss. Depositing organization: Massachusetts Institute of Technology. Publication: A mixed antagonistic/synergistic miRNA repression model enables accurate predictions of multi-input miRNA sensor activity. Gam JJ, Babb J, Weiss R. Nat Commun. 2018 Jun 22;9(1):2430. doi: 10.1038/s41467-018-04575-0. PubMed 29934631.
Backbone
  Vector backbone: Low Sensor Backbone (LSB)
  Vector type: Mammalian Expression, Synthetic Biology
Growth in bacteria
  Bacterial resistance: Ampicillin and Kanamycin, 100 & 50 μg/mL
  Growth temperature: 30°C
  Growth strain: NEB Stable
  Copy number: High Copy
Gene/Insert
  Gene/Insert name: hsa-miR-452-3p target
  Species: H. sapiens (human)
  Entrez Gene: MIR452 (a.k.a. MIRN452, hsa-mir-452)
  Promoter: EF-1a
  Cloning method: Gibson Cloning
Terms and licenses: Academic/Nonprofit Terms; Industry Terms: Not Available to Industry
Depositor comments: Please note that this plasmid is inherently unstable due to a repeating poly A element. We recommend performing a diagnostic digest on multiple colonies upon receipt. The depositors would like to note the presence of several discrepancies between the depositor sequence and physical plasmid sequence. In particular, the sequences upstream and downstream of the puromycin coding region have 10 bp insertions which do not affect the ability to perform puromycin selection. The sequences for those regions within the physical plasmids are as follows: Upstream of Puro: GAATTCGACCGCCTGTCTCAAGGTGCCACC; Downstream of Puro: GCTTTGAGACTACGCGTGAATTCACTCCTC. Please contact if you are interested in this plasmid prior to placing an order.
How to cite: LSB-hsa-miR-452-3p was a gift from Ron Weiss (Addgene plasmid # 103537 ; http://n2t.net/addgene:103537 ; RRID:Addgene_103537)
