[The description below was written by a language model from this plasmid's Addgene catalogue record and pLannotate feature annotations shown in this document.]
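Description:
LSB-hsa-miR-452-3p is a mammalian expression plasmid built on the Low Sensor Backbone (LSB) and designed as a fluorescent reporter of microRNA activity. It replicates in E. coli from a high-copy ColE1/pUC-type origin and carries both β-lactamase (AmpR) and an aminoglycoside phosphotransferase (KanR), consistent with the dual ampicillin and kanamycin selection listed. A puromycin N-acetyltransferase coding sequence followed by a rabbit β-globin poly(A) signal is also present. The depositor indicates it supports puromycin selection, although the feature table annotates no promoter directly upstream of it.

The payload consists of two parallel transcription units, each driven by the human EF-1α core promoter with its intron A and terminated by a β-globin poly(A) signal. One expresses the red fluorescent protein mKate2 and the other the blue fluorescent protein EBFP2. Gateway attB4, attB1 and attB2 sites flank the promoter and coding segments, reflecting modular assembly of the units. According to the record, a target site for human miR-452-3p sits in the 3' UTR of the mKate2 transcript. It is not annotated separately, but there is an unannotated stretch between the attB2 site and the β-globin sequences downstream of mKate2. When miR-452-3p is active in a transfected cell, mKate2 output is repressed while EBFP2 is unaffected, so the red-to-blue ratio reports miRNA activity normalised for plasmid delivery and expression capacity.

The depositor warns that the plasmid is inherently unstable because of the repeated poly(A) elements. The physical plasmid also differs slightly from the deposited sequence, including short insertions flanking the puromycin coding region that do not impair selection.
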