Features (pLannotate 1.2.2; 28 found; start..end, strand, type, name):
     87..675     -  rep_origin     ori: high-copy-number ColE1/pMB1/pBR322/pUC origin of replication
    846..1706    -  CDS            AmpR: β-lactamase; bla; confers resistance to ampicillin, carbenicillin, and related antibiotics
   1707..1778    -  promoter       AmpR promoter: bla
   1857..2456    +  CDS            PuroR: puromycin N-acetyltransferase; pac from Streptomyces alboniger; confers resistance to puromycin
   2461..2541    +  CDS            HBB (fragment): HBB_PONPY - Experimental evidence at transcript level: Swiss-Prot protein existence level 2. Involved in oxygen transport from the lung to the various peripheral tissues. From Pongo pygmaeus (Bornean orangutan).
   2612..2667    +  polyA_signal   β-globin poly(A) signal: rabbit β-globin polyadenylation signal (Gil and Proudfoot, 1987)
   3646..3666    +  protein_bind   attB4: mutant version of attB; core recombination site for the Gateway® BP reaction BP Clonase™
   3734..3945    +  promoter       EF-1α core promoter: core promoter for human elongation factor EF-1α
   3946..4884    +  intron         EF-1α intron A: intron upstream of the start codon of human EF-1α
   4911..4931    +  protein_bind   attB1: mutant version of attB; core recombination site for the Gateway® BP reaction BP Clonase™
   4951..5646    +  CDS            mKate2: mKate2 is a basic (constitutively fluorescent) red fluorescent protein published in 2009, derived from Entacmaea quadricolor. It is reported to be a rapidly-maturing monomer with moderate acid sensitivity.
   5666..5690    -  protein_bind   attB2: mutant version of attB; recombination site for the Gateway® BP reaction BP Clonase™
   5834..5908    +  CDS            HBB (fragment): HBB_PONPY - Experimental evidence at transcript level: Swiss-Prot protein existence level 2. Involved in oxygen transport from the lung to the various peripheral tissues. From Pongo pygmaeus (Bornean orangutan).
   5979..6034    +  polyA_signal   β-globin poly(A) signal: rabbit β-globin polyadenylation signal (Gil and Proudfoot, 1987)
   6418..6443    +  misc_feature   SA: splice acceptor site
   7115..7135    +  protein_bind   attB4: mutant version of attB; core recombination site for the Gateway® BP reaction BP Clonase™
   7203..7414    +  promoter       EF-1α core promoter: core promoter for human elongation factor EF-1α
   7415..8353    +  intron         EF-1α intron A: intron upstream of the start codon of human EF-1α
   8380..8400    +  protein_bind   attB1: mutant version of attB; core recombination site for the Gateway® BP reaction BP Clonase™
   8411..9127    +  CDS            EBFP2: EBFP2 is a basic (constitutively fluorescent) blue fluorescent protein published in 2007, derived from Aequorea victoria. It is reported to be a rapidly-maturing monomer with moderate acid sensitivity.
   9135..9159    -  protein_bind   attB2: mutant version of attB; recombination site for the Gateway® BP reaction BP Clonase™
   9163..9243    +  CDS            HBB (fragment): HBB_PONPY - Experimental evidence at transcript level: Swiss-Prot protein existence level 2. Involved in oxygen transport from the lung to the various peripheral tissues. From Pongo pygmaeus (Bornean orangutan).
   9314..9369    +  polyA_signal   β-globin poly(A) signal: rabbit β-globin polyadenylation signal (Gil and Proudfoot, 1987)
   9752..9774    -  protein_bind   lac operator (fragment): The lac repressor binds to the lac operator to inhibit transcription in E. coli. This inhibition can be relieved by adding lactose or isopropyl-β-D-thiogalactopyranoside (IPTG). lac repressor encoded by lacI
   9778..9808    -  promoter       lac promoter: promoter for the E. coli lac operon
   9823..9844    -  protein_bind   CAP binding site: CAP binding activates transcription in the presence of cAMP. E. coli catabolite activator protein
   9857..9896    -  CDS            lacI (fragment): lac repressor; lacI; The lac repressor binds to the lac operator to inhibit transcription in E. coli. This inhibition can be relieved by adding lactose or isopropyl-β-D-thiogalactopyranoside (IPTG).
  10069..10878   +  CDS            KanR: aminoglycoside phosphotransferase; aph(3')-Ia; confers resistance to kanamycin in bacteria or G418 (Geneticin®) in eukaryotes
>Addgene plasmid #103537 | LSB-hsa-miR-452-3p | depositor full sequence | sequence record 196122 | Full Sequence
AATTGAGGGGATAACGCAGGAAAGAACATGTGAGCAAAAGGCCAGCAAAAGGCCAGGAACCGTAAAAAGG
CCGCGTTGCTGGCGTTTTTCCATAGGCTCCGCCCCCCTGACGAGCATCACAAAAATCGACGCTCAAGTCA
GAGGTGGCGAAACCCGACAGGACTATAAAGATACCAGGCGTTTCCCCCTGGAAGCTCCCTCGTGCGCTCT
CCTGTTCCGACCCTGCCGCTTACCGGATACCTGTCCGCCTTTCTCCCTTCGGGAAGCGTGGCGCTTTCTC
ATAGCTCACGCTGTAGGTATCTCAGTTCGGTGTAGGTCGTTCGCTCCAAGCTGGGCTGTGTGCACGAACC
CCCCGTTCAGCCCGACCGCTGCGCCTTATCCGGTAACTATCGTCTTGAGTCCAACCCGGTAAGACACGAC
TTATCGCCACTGGCAGCAGCCACTGGTAACAGGATTAGCAGAGCGAGGTATGTAGGCGGTGCTACAGAGT
TCTTGAAGTGGTGGCCTAACTACGGCTACACTAGAAGAACAGTATTTGGTATCTGCGCTCTGCTGAAGCC
AGTTACCTTCGGAAAAAGAGTTGGTAGCTCTTGATCCGGCAAACAAACCACCGCTGGTAGCGGTGGTTTT
TTTGTTTGCAAGCAGCAGATTACGCGCAGAAAAAAAGGATCTCAAGAAGATCCTTTGATCTTTTCTACGG
GGTCTGACGCTCAGTGGAACGAAAACTCACGTTAAGGGATTTTGGTCATGAGATTATCAAAAAGGATCTT
CACCTAGATCCTTTTAAATTAAAAATGAAGTTTTAAATCAATCTAAAGTATATATGAGTAAACTTGGTCT
GACAGTTACCAATGCTTAATCAGTGAGGCACCTATCTCAGCGATCTGTCTATTTCGTTCATCCATAGTTG
CCTGACTCCCCGTCGTGTAGATAACTACGATACGGGAGGGCTTACCATCTGGCCCCAGTGCTGCAATGAT
ACCGCGAGAACCACGCTCACCGGCTCCAGATTTATCAGCAATAAACCAGCCAGCCGGAAGGGCCGAGCGC
AGAAGTGGTCCTGCAACTTTATCCGCCTCCATCCAGTCTATTAATTGTTGCCGGGAAGCTAGAGTAAGTA
GTTCGCCAGTTAATAGTTTGCGCAACGTTGTTGCCATTGCTACAGGCATCGTGGTGTCACGCTCGTCGTT
TGGTATGGCTTCATTCAGCTCCGGTTCCCAACGATCAAGGCGAGTTACATGATCCCCCATGTTGTGCAAA
AAAGCGGTTAGCTCCTTCGGTCCTCCGATCGTTGTCAGAAGTAAGTTGGCCGCAGTGTTATCACTCATGG
TTATGGCAGCACTGCATAATTCTCTTACTGTCATGCCATCCGTAAGATGCTTTTCTGTGACTGGTGAGTA
CTCAACCAAGTCATTCTGAGAATAGTGTATGCGGCGACCGAGTTGCTCTTGCCCGGCGTCAATACGGGAT
AATACCGCGCCACATAGCAGAACTTTAAAAGTGCTCATCATTGGAAAACGTTCTTCGGGGCGAAAACTCT
CAAGGATCTTACCGCTGTTGAGATCCAGTTCGATGTAACCCACTCGTGCACCCAACTGATCTTCAGCATC
TTTTACTTTCACCAGCGTTTCTGGGTGAGCAAAAACAGGAAGGCAAAATGCCGCAAAAAAGGGAATAAGG
GCGACACGGAAATGTTGAATACTCATACTCTTCCTTTTTCAATATTATTGAAGCATTTATCAGGGTTATT
GTCTCATGAGCGGATACATATTTGAATGTAGCTCCGAATTTCTCGAGGGCTTGTCGACGACGGCGGTCTC
CGTCGTCAGGATCATGAATTCGACCCGCCTGCCACCATGACCGAGTACAAGCCCACGGTGCGCCTCGCCA
CCCGCGACGACGTCCCCCGGGCCGTACGCACCCTCGCCGCCGCGTTCGCCGACTACCCCGCCACGCGCCA
CACCGTCGACCCGGACCGCCACATCGAGCGGGTCACCGAGCTGCAAGAACTCTTCCTCACGCGCGTCGGG
CTCGACATCGGCAAGGTGTGGGTCGCGGACGACGGCGCCGCGGTGGCGGTCTGGACCACGCCGGAGAGCG
TCGAAGCGGGGGCGGTGTTCGCCGAGATCGGCCCGCGCATGGCCGAGTTGAGCGGTTCCCGGCTGGCCGC
GCAGCAACAGATGGAAGGCCTCCTGGCGCCGCACCGGCCCAAGGAGCCCGCGTGGTTCCTGGCCACCGTC
GGCGTCTCGCCCGACCACCAGGGCAAGGGTCTGGGCAGCGCCGTCGTGCTCCCCGGAGTGGAGGCGGCCG
AGCGCGCCGGGGTGCCCGCCTTCCTGGAGACATCCGCGCCCCGCAACCTCCCCTTCTACGAGCGGCTCGG
CTTCACCGTCACCGCCGACGTCGAGGTGCCCGAAGGACCGCGCACCTGGTGCATGACCCGCAAGCCCGGT
GCCTGATACGCGTGAATTCACTCCTCAGGTGCAGGCTGCCTATCAGAAGGTGGTGGCTGGTGTGGCCAAT
GCCCTGGCTCACAAATACCACTGAGATCTTTTTCCCTCTGCCAAAAATTATGGGGACATCATGAAGCCCC
TTGAGCATCTGACTTCTGGCTAATAAAGGAAATTTATTTTCATTGCAATAGTGTGTTGGAATTTTTTGTG
TCTCTCACTCGGAAGGACATATGGGAGGGCAAATCATTTAAAACATCAGAATGAGTATTTGGTTTAGAGT
TTGGCAACATATGCCCATATGCTGGCTGCCATGAACAAAGGTTGGCTATAAAGAGGTCATCAGTATATGA
AACAGCCCCCTGCTGTCCATTCCTTATTCCATAGAAAAGCCTTGACTTGAGGTTAGATTTTTTTTATATT
TTGTTTTGTGTTATTTTTTTCTTTAACATCCCTAAAATTTTCCTTACATGTTTTACTAGCCAGATTTTTC
CTCCTCTCCTGACTACTCCCAGTCATAGCTGTCCCTCTTCTCTTATGGAGATCCCTCGACCTGCAGCCCA
AGCTTGAATTCTCTAGAATTACCCTGTTATCCCTATGCTTGGTTTACCGAGCTCTTATTGGTTTTCAAAC
TTCATTGACTGTGCCCAACGCGCCTGGGAGCTCACGGGGACAGCCCCCCCCCAAAGCCCCCAGGGATGTA
ATTACGTCCCTCCCCCGCTAGGGGGCAGCAGCGAGCCGCCCGGGGCTCCGCTCCGGTCCGGCGCTCCCCC
CGCATCCCCGAGCCGGCAGCGTGCGGGGACAGCCCGGGCACGGGGAAGGTGGCACGGGATCGCTTTCCTC
TGAACGCTTCTCGCTGCTCTTTGAGCCTGCAGACACCTGGGGGGATACGGGGAAAAAGCTAGGCTGAAAG
ACCGGTTCTTAGAATGACACGCGCCTGGGAGCTCACGGGGACAGCCCCCCCCCAAAGCCCCCAGGGATGT
AATTACGTCCCTCCCCCGCTAGGGGGCAGCAGCGAGCCGCCCGGGGCTCCGCTCCGGTCCGGCGCTCCCC
CCGCATCCCCGAGCCGGCAGCGTGCGGGGACAGCCCGGGCACGGGGAAGGTGGCACGGGATCGCTTTCCT
CTGAACGCTTCTCGCTGCTCTTTGAGCCTGCAGACACCTGGGGGGATACGGGGAAAAAGCTAACTTCTGA
GACGACAACTTTGTATAGAAAAGTTGGCTCCGAATTCGCCCTTGACAGCAGAGATCCAGTTTGGTTAATT
AATTGGCTCCGGTGCCCGTCAGTGGGCAGAGCGCACATCGCCCACAGTCCCCGAGAAGTTGTGGGGAGGG
GTCGGCAATTGAACCGGTGCCTAGAGAAGGTGGCGCGGGGTAAACTGGGAAAGTGATGTCGTGTACTGGC
TCCGCCTTTTTCCCGAGGGTGGGGGAGAACCGTATATAAGTGCAGTAGTCGCCGTGAACGTTCTTTTTCG
CAACGGGTTTGCCGCCAGAACACAGGTAAGTGCCGTGTGTGGTTCCCGCGGGCCTGGCCTCTTTACGGGT
TATGGCCCTTGCGTGCCTTGAATTACTTCCACCTGGCTGCAGTACGTGATTCTTGATCCCGAGCTTCGGG
TTGGAAGTGGGTGGGAGAGTTCGAGGCCTTGCGCTTAAGGAGCCCCTTCGCCTCGTGCTTGAGTTGAGGC
CTGGCCTGGGCGCTGGGGCCGCCGCGTGCGAATCTGGTGGCACCTTCGCGCCTGTCTCGCTGCTTTCGAT
AAGTCTCTAGCCATTTAAAATTTTTGATGACCTGCTGCGACGCTTTTTTTCTGGCAAGATAGTCTTGTAA
ATGCGGGCCAAGATCTGCACACTGGTATTTCGGTTTTTGGGGCCGCGGGCGGCGACGGGGCCCGTGCGTC
CCAGCGCACATGTTCGGCGAGGCGGGGCCTGCGAGCGCGGCCACCGAGAATCGGACGGGGGTAGTCTCAA
GCTGGCCGGCCTGCTCTGGTGCCTGGCCTCGCGCCGCCGTGTATCGCCCCGCCCTGGGCGGCAAGGCTGG
CCCGGTCGGCACCAGTTGCGTGAGCGGAAAGATGGCCGCTTCCCGGCCCTGCTGCAGGGAGCTCAAAATG
GAGGACGCGGCGCTCGGGAGAGCGGGCGGGTGAGTCACCCACACAAAGGAAAAGGGCCTTTCCGTCCTCA
GCCGTCGCTTCATGTGACTCCACGGAGTACCGGGCGCCGTCCAGGCACCTCGATTAGTTCTCGAGCTTTT
GGAGTACGTCGTCTTTAGGTTGGGGGGAGGGGTTTTATGCGATGGAGTTTCCCCACACTGAGTGGGTGGA
GACTGAAGTTAGGCCAGCTTGGCACTTGATGTAATTCTCCTTGGAATTTGCCCTTTTTGAGTTTGGATCT
TGGTTCATTCTCAAGCCTCAGACAGTGGTTCAAAGTTTTTTTCTTCCATTTCAGGTGTCGTGAGAAGGGC
GAATTCGACCCAAGTTTGTACAAAAAAGCAGGCTGGATCCAGGTGCCACCATGGTGAGCGAGCTGATTAA
GGAGAACATGCACATGAAGCTGTACATGGAGGGCACCGTGAACAACCACCACTTCAAGTGCACATCCGAG
GGCGAAGGCAAGCCCTACGAGGGCACCCAGACCATGAGAATCAAGGCGGTCGAGGGCGGCCCTCTCCCCT
TCGCCTTCGACATCCTGGCTACCAGCTTCATGTACGGCAGCAAAACCTTCATCAACCACACCCAGGGCAT
CCCCGACTTCTTTAAGCAGTCCTTCCCCGAGGGCTTCACATGGGAGAGAGTCACCACATACGAAGATGGG
GGCGTGCTGACCGCTACCCAGGACACCAGCCTCCAGGACGGCTGCCTCATCTACAACGTCAAGATCAGAG
GGGTGAACTTCCCATCCAACGGCCCTGTGATGCAGAAGAAAACACTCGGCTGGGAGGCCTCCACCGAGAC
ACTGTACCCCGCTGACGGCGGCCTGGAAGGCAGAGCCGACATGGCCCTGAAGCTCGTGGGCGGGGGCCAC
CTGATCTGCAACCTTAAGACCACATACAGATCCAAGAAACCCGCTAAGAACCTCAAGATGCCCGGCGTCT
ACTATGTGGACAGGAGACTGGAAAGAATCAAGGAGGCCGACAAAGAGACATACGTCGAGCAGCACGAGGT
GGCTGTGGCCAGATACTGCGACCTCCCTAGCAAACTGGGGCACAAACTTAATTGAGAATTCTACCACCCA
GCTTTCTTGTACAAAGTGGTACGTCTCAAGACCAGAGGTCTCTGCTTGAGCCTTGCACTTACTTCTTTGC
AGATGAGCACTTACTTCTTTGCAGATGAGCACTTACTTCTTTGCAGATGAGCACTTACTTCTTTGCAGAT
GAGCAACCAGAAGAGACCTGTGCTTCACTCCTCAGGTGCAGGCTGCCTATCAGAAGGTGGTGGCTGGTGT
GGCCAATGCCCTGGCTCACAAATACCACTGAGATCTTTTTCCCTCTGCCAAAAATTATGGGGACATCATG
AAGCCCCTTGAGCATCTGACTTCTGGCTAATAAAGGAAATTTATTTTCATTGCAATAGTGTGTTGGAATT
TTTTGTGTCTCTCACTCGGAAGGACATATGGGAGGGCAAATCATTTAAAACATCAGAATGAGTATTTGGT
TTAGAGTTTGGCAACATATGCCCATATGCTGGCTGCCATGAACAAAGGTTGGCTATAAAGAGGTCATCAG
TATATGAAACAGCCCCCTGCTGTCCATTCCTTATTCCATAGAAAAGCCTTGACTTGAGGTTAGATTTTTT
TTATATTTTGTTTTGTGTTATTTTTTTCTTTAACATCCCTAAAATTTTCCTTACATGTTTTACTAGCCAG
ATTTTTCCTCCTCTCCTGACTACTCCCAGTCATAGCTGTCCCTCTTCTCTTATGGAGATCCCGAGCGGTG
CGTTTTTATGCTTGTAGTATTGTATAATGTTTTTAAGATCCAAGCTTCTGACCTCTTCTCTTCCTCCCAC
AGGGCCTCGAGACAATTGCATCGATGGTACCAGTGAAAGTCTGCAATGAATTCGAGTTGGCGCGCCTGTC
ATTCTAAATCTCTCTTTCAGCCTAAAGCTTTTTCCCCGTATCCCCCCAGGTGTCTGCAGGCTCAAAGAGC
AGCGAGAAGCGTTCAGAGGAAAGCGATCCCGTGCCACCTTCCCCGTGCCCGGGCTGTCCCCGCACGCTGC
CGGCTCGGGGATGCGGGGGGAGCGCCGGACCGGAGCGGAGCCCCGGGCGGCTCGCTGCTGCCCCCTAGCG
GGGGAGGGACGTAATTACATCCCTGGGGGCTTTGGGAGGGGGCTGTCCCCGTGAGCTCCCAGGCGCGCCT
GTCATTCTAAATCTCTCTTTCAGCCTAAAGCTTTTTCCCCGTATCCCCCCAGGTGTCTGCAGGCTCAAAG
AGCAGCGAGAAGCGTTCAGAGGAAAGCGATCCCGTGCCACCTTCCCCGTGCCCGGGCTGTCCCCGCACGC
TGCCGGCTCGGGGATGCGGGGGGAGCGCCGGACCGGAGCGGAGCCCCGGGCGGCTCGCTGCTGCCCCCTA
GCGGGGGAGGGACGTAATTACATCCCTGGGGGCTTTGGGGGGGGGCTGTCCCCGTGAGCTCCCAGGCGCG
CCAACTCGGTACCGTATCGATGTCGACGTTAACGCTAGTGATATCAACTTTGTATAGAAAAGTTGGCTCC
GAATTCGCCCTTGACAGCAGAGATCCAGTTTGGTTAATTAATTGGCTCCGGTGCCCGTCAGTGGGCAGAG
CGCACATCGCCCACAGTCCCCGAGAAGTTGTGGGGAGGGGTCGGCAATTGAACCGGTGCCTAGAGAAGGT
GGCGCGGGGTAAACTGGGAAAGTGATGTCGTGTACTGGCTCCGCCTTTTTCCCGAGGGTGGGGGAGAACC
GTATATAAGTGCAGTAGTCGCCGTGAACGTTCTTTTTCGCAACGGGTTTGCCGCCAGAACACAGGTAAGT
GCCGTGTGTGGTTCCCGCGGGCCTGGCCTCTTTACGGGTTATGGCCCTTGCGTGCCTTGAATTACTTCCA
CCTGGCTGCAGTACGTGATTCTTGATCCCGAGCTTCGGGTTGGAAGTGGGTGGGAGAGTTCGAGGCCTTG
CGCTTAAGGAGCCCCTTCGCCTCGTGCTTGAGTTGAGGCCTGGCCTGGGCGCTGGGGCCGCCGCGTGCGA
ATCTGGTGGCACCTTCGCGCCTGTCTCGCTGCTTTCGATAAGTCTCTAGCCATTTAAAATTTTTGATGAC
CTGCTGCGACGCTTTTTTTCTGGCAAGATAGTCTTGTAAATGCGGGCCAAGATCTGCACACTGGTATTTC
GGTTTTTGGGGCCGCGGGCGGCGACGGGGCCCGTGCGTCCCAGCGCACATGTTCGGCGAGGCGGGGCCTG
CGAGCGCGGCCACCGAGAATCGGACGGGGGTAGTCTCAAGCTGGCCGGCCTGCTCTGGTGCCTGGCCTCG
CGCCGCCGTGTATCGCCCCGCCCTGGGCGGCAAGGCTGGCCCGGTCGGCACCAGTTGCGTGAGCGGAAAG
ATGGCCGCTTCCCGGCCCTGCTGCAGGGAGCTCAAAATGGAGGACGCGGCGCTCGGGAGAGCGGGCGGGT
GAGTCACCCACACAAAGGAAAAGGGCCTTTCCGTCCTCAGCCGTCGCTTCATGTGACTCCACGGAGTACC
GGGCGCCGTCCAGGCACCTCGATTAGTTCTCGAGCTTTTGGAGTACGTCGTCTTTAGGTTGGGGGGAGGG
GTTTTATGCGATGGAGTTTCCCCACACTGAGTGGGTGGAGACTGAAGTTAGGCCAGCTTGGCACTTGATG
TAATTCTCCTTGGAATTTGCCCTTTTTGAGTTTGGATCTTGGTTCATTCTCAAGCCTCAGACAGTGGTTC
AAAGTTTTTTTCTTCCATTTCAGGTGTCGTGAGAAGGGCGAATTCGACCCAAGTTTGTACAAAAAAGCAG
GCTCGCCACCATGGTGAGCAAGGGCGAGGAGCTGTTCACCGGGGTGGTGCCCATCCTGGTCGAGCTGGAC
GGCGACGTAAACGGCCACAAGTTCAGCGTGAGGGGCGAGGGCGAGGGCGATGCCACCAACGGCAAGCTGA
CCCTGAAGTTCATCTGCACCACCGGCAAGCTGCCCGTGCCCTGGCCCACCCTCGTGACCACCCTGAGCCA
CGGCGTGCAGTGCTTCGCCCGCTACCCCGACCACATGAAGCAGCACGACTTCTTCAAGTCCGCCATGCCC
GAAGGCTACGTCCAGGAGCGCACCATCTTCTTCAAGGACGACGGCACCTACAAGACCCGCGCCGAGGTGA
AGTTCGAGGGCGACACCCTAGTGAACCGCATCGAGCTGAAGGGCGTCGACTTCAAGGAGGACGGCAACAT
CCTGGGGCACAAGCTGGAGTACAACTTCAACAGCCACAACATCTATATCATGGCCGTCAAGCAGAAGAAC
GGCATCAAGGTGAACTTCAAGATCCGCCACAACGTGGAGGACGGCAGCGTGCAGCTCGCCGACCACTACC
AGCAGAACACCCCCATCGGCGACGGCCCCGTGCTGCTGCCCGACAGCCACTACCTGAGCACCCAGTCCGT
GCTGAGCAAAGACCCCAACGAGAAGCGCGATCACATGGTCCTGCTGGAGTTCCGCACCGCCGCCGGGATC
ACTCTCGGCATGGACGAGCTGTACAAGTAATACCACCCAGCTTTCTTGTACAAAGTGGTACGCGTGAATT
CACTCCTCAGGTGCAGGCTGCCTATCAGAAGGTGGTGGCTGGTGTGGCCAATGCCCTGGCTCACAAATAC
CACTGAGATCTTTTTCCCTCTGCCAAAAATTATGGGGACATCATGAAGCCCCTTGAGCATCTGACTTCTG
GCTAATAAAGGAAATTTATTTTCATTGCAATAGTGTGTTGGAATTTTTTGTGTCTCTCACTCGGAAGGAC
ATATGGGAGGGCAAATCATTTAAAACATCAGAATGAGTATTTGGTTTAGAGTTTGGCAACATATGCCCAT
ATGCTGGCTGCCATGAACAAAGGTTGGCTATAAAGAGGTCATCAGTATATGAAACAGCCCCCTGCTGTCC
ATTCCTTATTCCATAGAAAAGCCTTGACTTGAGGTTAGATTTTTTTTATATTTTGTTTTGTGTTATTTTT
TTCTTTAACATCCCTAAAATTTTCCTTACATGTTTTACTAGCCAGATTTTTCCTCCTCTCCTGACTACTC
CCAGTCATAGCTGTCCCTCTTCTCTTATGGAGATCCCTCGACCTGCAGCCCAAGCTTGGCGTAATCATGG
TCATAGCTGTTTCCTGTGTGAAATTGTTATCCGCTCACAATTCCACACAACATACGAGCCGGAAGCATAA
AGTGTAAAGCCTGGGGTGCCTAATGAGTGAGCTAACTCACATTAATTGCGTTGCGCTCACTGCCCGCTTT
CCAGTCGGGAAACCTGTCGTGCCAGCGGATCGACAGTACTAAGCTTGGTCTAATACCCAATCTCTCGTCT
TATCCAGATGTTTTATACGCCTCTGGCCCGTGTCTCAAAATCTCTGATGTTACATTGCACAAGATAAAAT
AATATCATCATGAACAATAAAACTGTCTGCTTACATAAACAGTAATACAAGGGGTGTTATGAGCCATATT
CAACGGGAAACGTCGAGGCCGCGATTAAATTCCAACATGGATGCTGATTTATATGGGTATAAATGGGCTC
GCGATAATGTCGGGCAATCAGGTGCGACAATCTATCGCTTGTATGGGAAGCCCGATGCGCCAGAGTTGTT
TCTGAAACATGGCAAAGGTAGCGTTGCCAATGATGTTACAGATGAGATGGTCAGACTAAACTGGCTGACG
GAATTTATGCCTCTTCCGACCATCAAGCATTTTATCCGTACTCCTGATGATGCATGGTTACTCACCACTG
CGATCCCCGGAAAAACAGCATTCCAGGTATTAGAAGAATATCCTGATTCAGGTGAAAATATTGTTGATGC
GCTGGCAGTGTTCCTGCGCCGGTTGCATTCGATTCCTGTTTGTAATTGTCCTTTTAACAGCGATCGCGTA
TTTCGTCTCGCTCAGGCGCAATCACGAATGAATAACGGTTTGGTTGATGCGAGTGATTTTGATGACGAGC
GTAATGGCTGGCCTGTTGAACAAGTCTGGAAAGAAATGCATAAACTTTTGCCATTCTCACCGGATTCAGT
CGTCACTCATGGTGATTTCTCACTTGATAACCTTATTTTTGACGAGGGGAAATTAATAGGTTGTATTGAT
GTTGGACGAGTCGGAATCGCAGACCGATACCAGGATCTTGCCATCCTATGGAACTGCCTCGGTGAGTTTT
CTCCTTCATTACAGAAACGGCTTTTTCAAAAATATGGTATTGATAATCCTGATATGAATAAATTGCAGTT
TCATTTGATGCTCGATGAGTTTTTCTAATCAGAATTGGTTAATTGGTTGTAACACTGGCAGAGCATTACG
CTGACTTGACGGGACGGCGCAAGCTCATGACCAAAATCCCTTAACGTGAGTTACGCGTCGTTCCACTGAG
CGTCAGAGGTATCACTAGTATTACAGAGGTAAGTTATAACAGTCGCCTAACCC
