>Addgene plasmid #103537 | LSB-hsa-miR-452-3p | depositor partial sequence | sequence record 196123 | hsa-miR-452-3p target
CACTTACTTCTTTGCAGATGAG
