>Addgene plasmid #103537 | LSB-hsa-miR-452-3p | addgene partial sequence | sequence record 226548 | mKate2-F 5'-ACCCGCTAAGAACCTCAAGA-3'
AGGAGGCCGACAAAGAGACATACGTCGAGCAGCACGAGGTGGCTGTGGCCAGATACTGCGACCTCCCTAG
CAAACTGGGGCACAAACTTAATTGAGAATTCTACCACCCAGCTTTCTTGTACAAAGTGGTACGTCTCAAG
ACCAGAGGTCTCTGCTTGAGCCTTGCACTTACTTCTTTGCAGATGAGCACTTACTTCTTTGCAGATGAGC
ACTTACTTCTTTGCAGATGAGCACTTACTTCTTTGCAGATGAGCAACCAGAAGAGACCTGTGCTTCACTC
CTCAGGTGCAGGCTGCCTATCAGA
